>Addgene plasmid #80275 | pHACK-GAL4>QF2 | depositor full sequence | sequence record 151053 | pHACK-GAL4>QF2 sequence 10186 bps
ACCAATGCTTAATCAGTGAGGCACCTATCTCAGCGATCTGTCTATTTCGTTCATCCATAGTTGCCTGACT
CCCCGTCGTGTAGATAACTACGATACGGGAGGGCTTACCATCTGGCCCCAGCGCTGCGATGATACCGCGA
GAACCACGCTCACCGGCTCCGGATTTATCAGCAATAAACCAGCCAGCCGGAAGGGCCGAGCGCAGAAGTG
GTCCTGCAACTTTATCCGCCTCCATCCAGTCTATTAATTGTTGCCGGGAAGCTAGAGTAAGTAGTTCGCC
AGTTAATAGTTTGCGCAACGTTGTTGCCATCGCTACAGGCATCGTGGTGTCACGCTCGTCGTTTGGTATG
GCTTCATTCAGCTCCGGTTCCCAACGATCAAGGCGAGTTACATGATCCCCCATGTTGTGCAAAAAAGCGG
TTAGCTCCTTCGGTCCTCCGATCGTTGTCAGAAGTAAGTTGGCCGCAGTGTTATCACTCATGGTTATGGC
AGCACTGCATAATTCTCTTACTGTCATGCCATCCGTAAGATGCTTTTCTGTGACTGGTGAGTACTCAACC
AAGTCATTCTGAGAATAGTGTATGCGGCGACCGAGTTGCTCTTGCCCGGCGTCAATACGGGATAATACCG
CGCCACATAGCAGAACTTTAAAAGTGCTCATCATTGGAAAACGTTCTTCGGGGCGAAAACTCTCAAGGAT
CTTACCGCTGTTGAGATCCAGTTCGATGTAACCCACTCGTGCACCCAACTGATCTTCAGCATCTTTTACT
TTCACCAGCGTTTCTGGGTGAGCAAAAACAGGAAGGCAAAATGCCGCAAAAAAGGGAATAAGGGCGACAC
GGAAATGTTGAATACTCATATTCTTCCTTTTTCAATATTATTGAAGCATTTATCAGGGTTATTGTCTCAT
GAGCGGATACATATTTGAATGTATTTAGAAAAATAAACAAATAGGGGTCAGTGTTACAACCAATTAACCA
ATTCTGAACATTATCGCGAGCCCATTTATACCTGAATATGGCTCATAACACCCCTTGTTTGCCTGGCGGC
AGTAGCGCGGTGGTCCCACCTGACCCCATGCCGAACTCAGAAGTGAAACGCCGTAGCGCCGATGGTAGTG
TGGGGACTCCCCATGCGAGAGTAGGGAACTGCCAGGCATCAAATAAAACGAAAGGCTCAGTCGAAAGACT
GGGCCTTTCGCCCGGGCTAATTATGGGGTGTCGCCCTTATTCGACTCTATAGTGAAGTTCCTATTCTCTA
GAAAGTATAGGAACTTCTGAAGTGGGGCGGGTGCCAGGGCGTGCCCTTGGGCTCCCCGGGCGCGTACAAG
CCGAAGGCGCGCATGATGAAATAACATAAGGTGGTCCCGTCGAAAGCCGAAGCTTACCGAAGTATACACT
TAAATTCAGTGCACGTTTGCTTGTTGAGAGGAAAGGTTGTGTGCGGACGAATTTTTTTTTGAAAACATTA
ACCCTTACGTAACGCGAGATCTGAAGTTCCTATTCTCTAGAAAGTATAGGAACTTCTAGGGATAACAGGG
TAATAGATCTGGATCCTAATGATGAAAGCTACTGTCTTCTATCGAACAAGCATGCGATATTTGCCGACTT
AAAAAGCTCAAGTGCTCCAAAGAAAAACCGAAGTGCGCCAAGTGTCTGAAGAACAACTGGGAGTGTCGCT
ACTCTCCCAAAACCAAAAGGTCTCCGCTGACTAGGGCACATCTGACAGAAGTGGAATCAAGGCTAGAAAG
ACTGGAACAGCTATTTCTACTGATTTTTCCTCGAGAAGACCTTGACATGATTTTGAAAATGGATTCTTTA
CAGGATATAAAAGCATTGTTAACAGGATTATTTGTACAAGATAATGTGAATAAAGATGCCGTCACAGATA
GATTGGCTTCAGTGGAGACTGATATGCCTCTAACATTGAGACAGCATAGAATAAGTGCGACATCATCATC
GGAAGAGAGTAGTAACAAAGGTCAAAGACAGTTGACTGTATCGATTGACTCGGCAGCTCATCATGATAAC
TCCACAATTCCGTTGGATTTTATGCCCAGGGATGCTCTTCATGGATTTGATTGGTCTGAAGAGGATGACA
TGTCGGATGGCTTGCCCTTCCTGAAAACGGACCCCAACAATAATGGGTTCTTTGGCGACGGTTCTCTCTT
ATGTATTCTTCGATCTATTGGCTTTAAACCGGAAAATTACACGAACTCTAACGTTAACAGGCTCCCGACC
ATGATTACGGATAGATACACGTTGGCTTCTAGATCCACAACATCCCGTTTACTTCAAAGTTATCTCAATA
ATTTTCACCCCTACTGCCCTATCGTGCACTCACCGACGCTAATGATGTTGTATAATAACCAGATTGAAAT
CGCGTCGAAGGATCAATGGCAAATCCTTTTTAACTGCATATTAGCCATTGGAGCCTGGTGTATAGAGGGG
GAATCTACTGATATAGATGTTTTTTACTATCAAAATGCTAAATCTCATTTGACGAGCAAGGTCTTCGAGT
CAGGTTCCATAATTTTGGTGACAGCCCTACATCTTCTGTCGCGATATACACAGTGGAGGCAGAAAACAAA
TACTAGCTATAATTTTCACAGCTTTTCCATAAGAATGGCCATATCATTGGGCTTGAATAGGGACCTCCCC
TCGTCCTTCAGTGATAGCAGCATTCTGGAACAAAGACGCCGAATTTGGTGGTCTGTCTACTCTTGGGAGA
TCCAATTGTCCCTGCTTGGATCCTCGCGTGAGGGCCGCGGCAGCCTGCTGACCTGCGGCGATGTGGAGGA
GAACCCCGGGCCCCCTAGGATGCCACCCAAGCGCAAAACGCTTAACGCTGCGGCTGAGGCTAACGCTCAT
GCCGACGGACACGCCGACGGAAACGCCGACGGACACGTGGCCAATACGGCCGCGTCCTCGAATAATGCGA
GGTTCGCTGATCTCACTAACATCGATACTCCGGGTCTGGGACCCACAACTACGACCCTGCTCGTGGAACC
AGCACGCTCAAAGCGTCAACGAGTGTCCCGCGCATGCGACCAGTGCCGTGCAGCCCGAGAGAAATGCGAC
GGAATACAGCCTGCGTGTTTCCCGTGCGTTTCCCAGGGAAGGTCCTGCACTTATCAGGCTTCGCCGAAAA
AGAGGGGAGTTCAAACCGGTTATATTCGTACGCTGGAGCTCGCCCTCGCCTGGATGTTTGAAAATGTCGC
GCGTTCCGAAGATGCCTTGCATAACCTCCTCGTCCGTGACGCCGGACAAGGATCAGCTCTGCTCGTTGGT
AAAGATTCGCCGGCTGCCGAGCGACTCCATGCCCGTTGGGCTACTAGCCGTGTCAATAAGAGCATTACCC
GCCTCCTCCGTCAGTTGGAGCTCCCTCCTACCGCCACGGCTACGGCCTCGATAATGCCGCACGTGATGGA
GCAGCCTCTCAGTACCAGCATTAACCCCGTCAACGACCGCTTCAACGGTATTCCCAACCCCACTCCGTAT
AACTCCGATGCAGCTCTCGATGCTATCACTCAGACCAACGATTATGGAAGCGTAAATACACATGGTATCC
TCTCTACTTACCCGCCACCGGCTACGCACCTTAATGAAGCTTCCGTCGCTCTCGCTCCCGGTGGCGCCCC
CCCCCGACCGCCTCCTCCGTATGTTGACAGCACGACCAATCACCCGCCGTACCACTCGAATCTGGTTCCA
ATGGCGAACTTTGGTTACTCGACCGTTGATTACGATGCCATGGTTGACGATTTGGCTAGCATTGAATACA
CGGACGCTGTGGATGTCGACCCACAGTTTATGACCAATCTGGGATTCGTTCCTGGATGTAACTTCTCCGA
CATTAATACATACGAACAGTGATGACGTCTATCGATACCGTCGACTAAAGCCAAATAGAAAATTATTCAG
TTCCTGGCTTAAGTTTTTAAAAGTGATATTATTTATTTGGTTGTAACCAACCAAAAGAATGTAAATAACT
AATACATAATTATGTTAGTTTTAAGTTAGCAACAAATTGATTTTAGCTATATTAGCTACTTGGTTAATAA
ATAGAATATATTTATTTAAAGATAATTGCGTTTTTATTGTCAGGGAGTGAGTTTGCTTAAAAACTCGTTT
AGATCCACCGCATGCATAACTTCGTATAGCATACATTATACGAAGTTATGGTACCACTCGACGATTAACC
GTTAGTTTAGCAAGTATAATTGAATTTTTTATAAGATCCAGCTAAGATACATTGATGAGTTTGGACAAAC
CACAACTAGAATGCAGTGAAAAAAATGCTTTATTTGTGAAATTTGTGATGCTATTGCTTTATTTGTAACC
ATTATAAGCTGCAATAAACAAGTTAACAACAACAATTGCATTCATTTTATGTTTCAGGTTCAGGGGGAGG
TGTGGGAGGTTTTTTAAAGCAAGTAAAACCTCTACAAATGTGGTATGGCTGATTATGATCAGAGTCGCGG
CGCTTACTTGTACAGCTCGTCCATGCCGCCGGTGGAGTGGCGGCCCTCGGCGCGTTCGTACTGTTCCACG
ATGGTGTAGTCCTCGTTGTGGGAGGTGATGTCCAACTTGATGTTGACGTTGTAGGCGCCGGGCAGCTGCA
CGGGCTTCTTGGCCTTGTAGGTGGTCTTGACCTCAGCGTCGTAGTGGCCGCCGTCCTTCAGCTTCAGCCT
CTGCTTGATCTCGCCCTTCAGGGCGCCGTCCTCGGGGTACATCCGCTCGGAGGAGGCCTCCCAGCCCATG
GTTTTCTTCTGCATTACGGGGCCGTCGGAGGGGAAGTTGGTGCCGCGCAGCTTCACCTTGTAGATGAACT
CGCCGTCCTGCAGGGAGGAGTCCTGGGTCACGGTCACCACGCCGCCGTCCTCGAAGTTCATCACGCGCTC
CCACTTGAAGCCCTCGGGGAAGGACAGCTTCAAGTAGTCGGGGATGTCGGCGGGGTGCTTCACGTAGGCC
TTGGAGCCGTACATGAACTGAGGGGACAGGATGTCCCAGGCGAAGGGCAGGGGGCCACCCTTGGTCACCT
TCAGCTTGGCGGTCTGGGTGCCCTCGTAGGGGCGGCCCTCGCCCTCGCCCTCGATCTCGAACTCGTGGCC
GTTCACGGAGCCCTCCATGTGCACCTTGAAGCGCATGAACTCCTTGATGATGGCCATGTTATCCTCCTCG
CCCTTGCTCACCATGGGCCGATTGTTTAGCTTGTTCAGCTGCGCTTGTTTATTTGCTTAGCTTTCGCTTA
GCGACGTGTTCACTTTGCTTGTTTGAATTGAATTGTCGCTCCGTAGACGAAGCGCCTCTATTTATACTCC
GGCGCTAATTGAATTAGCTCTAATTGAATTAGTCTCTAATTGAATGACGTCATAACTTCGTATAGCATAC
ATTATACGAAGTTATAGATCACTAGTCATGGCATCATTGAAACAGCAAGGCTCTTACAAGTTTTCACAAA
AATCTATGAACTAGACAAAACAGTAACTGCAGAAAAAAGTCCTATATGTGCAAAAAAATGCTTGATGATT
TGTAATGAGATTGAGGAGGTTTCGAGACAGGCACCAAAGTTTTTACAAATGGATATTTCCACCACCGCTC
TAACCAATTTGTTGAAGGAACACCCTTGGCTATCCTTTACAAGATTCGAACTGAAGTGGAAACAGTTGTC
TCTTATCATTTATGTATTAAGAGATTTTTTCACTAATTTTACCCAGAAAAAGTCACAACTAGAACAGGAT
CAAAATGATCATCAAAGTTATGAAGTTAAACGATGCTCCATCATGTTAAGCGATGCAGCACAAAGAACTG
TTATGTCTGTAAGTAGCTATATGGACAATCATAATGTCACCCCATATTTTGCCTGGAATTGTTCTTATTA
CTTGTTCAATGCAGTCCTAGTACCCATAAAGACTCTACTCTCAAACTCAAAATCGAATGCTGAGAATAAC
GAGACCGCACAATTATTACAACAAATTAACACTGTTCTGATGCTATTAAAAAAACTGGCCACTTTTAAAA
TCCAGACTTGTGAAAAATACATTCAAGTACTGGAAGAGGTATGTGCGCCGTTTCTGTTATCACAGTGTGC
AATCCCATTACCGCATATCAGTTATAACAATAGTAATGGTAGCGCCATTAAAAATATTGTCGGTTCTGCA
ACTATCGCCCAATACCCTACTCTTCCGGAGGAAAATGTCAACAATATCAGTGTTAAATATGTTTCTCCTG
GCTCAGTAGGGCCTTCACCTGTGCCATTGAAATCAGGAGCAAGTTTCAGTGATCTAGTCAAGCTGTTATC
TAACCGTCCACCCTCTCGTAACTCTCCAGTGACAATACCAAGAAGCACACCTTCGCATCGCTCAGTCACG
CCTTTTCTAGGGCAACAGCAACAGCTGCAATCATTAGTGCCACTGACCCCGTCTGCTTTGTTTGGTGGCG
CCAATTTTAATCAAAGTGGGAATATTGCTGATAGCTCATTGTCCTTCACTTTCACTAACAGTAGCAACGG
TCCGAACCTCATAACAACTCAAACAAATTCTCAAGCGCTTTCACAACCAATTGCCTCCTCTAACGTTCAT
GATAACTTCATGAATAATGAAATCACGGCTAGTAAAATTGATGATGGTAATAATTCAAAACCACTGTCAC
CTGGTTGGACGGACCAAACTGCGTATAACGCGTTTGGAATCACTACAGGGATGTTTAATACCACTACAAT
GGATGATGTATATAACTATCTATTCGATGATGAAGATACCCCACCAAACCCAAAAAAAGAGTAATAGACT
AGTGAAGTTCCTATTCTCTAGAAAGTATAGGAACTTCTAGTGATCTGAATTCATTTTCAACGTCCTCGAT
AGTATAGTGGTTAGTATCCCCGCCTGTCACGCGGGAGACCGGGGTTCAATTCCCCGTCGGGGAGAATCTG
TGATTCTTTTTTTTTTTCTTTTACTTTGTTATATAAACAATTTTTGTTTTAATTGAATCTAATTTGCCAT
TGCTTTTAGGAATCTCAGGCATCCAGCAAGCGTTTGTCCGCCGAATCGCCCATCAGTGAAGAAGATCCTG
TGGCGGCTACGAAAATCTCCCCGGCCATGTCGGCCTCCACCTCCAGCGAAAAACCCATCAGCGAGCTGGC
CACCTCTGTGCTGACCCACCGCTTTCCAGACTCCACCTCCTCACCCGGCGAACATGGCCTTGGACGAATG
CAGTTGTCGATCCGCTACAGCGCCCAGCGTCAAAAACTAGACGTGACCATACACAAAATCCAGAAGATAC
CACTTCGCGATCCCAGCAATATCCCCGATCCGTATGTTAAGCTGTATCTGTTGCCTGGACGCACCAAGGA
GTCGAAACGCAAGACGAGCGTGATCAAGGACAACTGCAACCCCGTCTACGATGCATCCTTTGAGTACCTG
ATTTCCATTGCCGAACTCAGGCAGACGGAACTGGAGGTGACGGTGTGCACCCAAAAGGGATTCCTATCCG
GCGGTAGTCCCATCATTGGCATGGTAGGTACCCGAAAGCAACCCCTTAGTTACAGACACAGCGCGTACGT
CCTTCGCATCCTTATGATTCCCAAGTACATATTCTGCAAGAGTACAGTATATATAGGAAAGATATCCGGG
TGAACTTCGATGTGCAGCGTACCACAACGTTTTAGAGCTAGAAATAGCAAGTTAAAATAAGGCTAGTCCG
TTATCAACTTGAAAAAGTGGCACCGAGTCGGTGCTTTTTTGCTCACCTGTGATTGCTCCTACTCAAATAC
AAAAACATCAAATTTTCTGTCAATAAAGCATATTTATTTATATTTATTTTACAGGAAAGAATTCCTTTTA
AAGTGTATTTTAACCTATAATGAAAAACGATTAAAAAAAATACATAAAATAATTCGAAAATTTTTGAATA
GCCCAGGTTGATAAAAATTCATTTCATACGTTTTATAACTTATGCCCCTAAGTATTTTTTGACCATAGTG
TTTCAATTCTACATTAATTTTACAGAGTAGAATGAAACGCCACCTACTCAGCCAAGAGGCGAAAAGGTTA
GCTCGCCAAGCAGAGAGGGCGCCAGTGCTCACTACTTTTTATAATTCTCAACTTCTTTTTCCAGACTCAG
TTCGTATATATAGACCTATTTTCAATTTAACGTCGTGTATTCTGAGAAAGCTGGAGTTTTAGAGCTAGAA
ATAGCAAGTTAAAATAAGGCTAGTCCGTTATCAACTTGAAAAAGTGGCACCGAGTCGGTGCTTTTTTGCC
TACCTGGAGCCTGAGAGTTGTTCAATAAAATAAAAATGTTTCGTTTTTTTGCTTTCGCCAGTATTTATTA
TTTTTCATCAATATGTATTCAATTTGGTATGTATTTAGTAATTGTAATATATAGACAATGGTTTTCCGTT
GACGTACATACATCTGACGTGTGTTTATTTAGACATAATAGTTATGTTTTCACATCTTTTTAATGTTCGC
TTAATGCGTATGCTTAATTAATTCTGACGTAAGCTAGTTACAAACCCCACGGACATGCTAAGGGTTAATC
AACAATCATATCGCTGTCTCACTCAGACTCAATACGACACTCAGAATACTATTCCTTTCACTCGCACTTA
TTGCAAGCATACGTTAAGTGGATGTCTCTTGCCGACGGGACCACCTTATGTTATTTCATCATGAAAATGA
AGTGAAGTTCCTATACTTTCTAGAGAATAGGAACTTCTATAGTGAGTCGAATAAGGGCGACACAAAATTT
ATTCTAAATGCATAATAAATACTGATAACATCTTATAGTTTGTATTATATTTTGTATTATCGTTGACATG
TATAATTTTGATATCAAAAACTGATTTTCCCTTTATTATTTTCGAGATTTATTTTCTTAATTCTCTTTAA
CAAACTAGAAATATTGTATATACAAAAAATCATAAATAATAGATGAATAGTTTAATTATAGGTGTTCATC
AATCGAAAAAGCAACGTATCTTATTTAAAGTGCGTTGCTTTTTTCTCATTTATAAGGTTAAATAATTCTC
ATATATCAAGCAAAGTGACAGGCGCCCTTAAATATTCTGACAAATGCTCTTTCCCTAAACTCCCCCCATA
AAAAAACCCGCCGAAGCGGGTTTTTACGTTATTTGCGGATTAACGATTACTCGTTATCAGAACCGCCCAG
GGGGCCCGAGCTTAAGACTGGCCGTCGTTTTACAACACAGAAAGAGTTTGTAGAAACGCAAAAAGGCCAT
CCGTCAGGGGCCTTCTGCTTAGTTTGATGCCTGGCAGTTCCCTACTCTCGCCTTCCGCTTCCTCGCTCAC
TGACTCGCTGCGCTCGGTCGTTCGGCTGCGGCGAGCGGTATCAGCTCACTCAAAGGCGGTAATACGGTTA
TCCACAGAATCAGGGGATAACGCAGGAAAGAACATGTGAGCAAAAGGCCAGCAAAAGGCCAGGAACCGTA
AAAAGGCCGCGTTGCTGGCGTTTTTCCATAGGCTCCGCCCCCCTGACGAGCATCACAAAAATCGACGCTC
AAGTCAGAGGTGGCGAAACCCGACAGGACTATAAAGATACCAGGCGTTTCCCCCTGGAAGCTCCCTCGTG
CGCTCTCCTGTTCCGACCCTGCCGCTTACCGGATACCTGTCCGCCTTTCTCCCTTCGGGAAGCGTGGCGC
TTTCTCATAGCTCACGCTGTAGGTATCTCAGTTCGGTGTAGGTCGTTCGCTCCAAGCTGGGCTGTGTGCA
CGAACCCCCCGTTCAGCCCGACCGCTGCGCCTTATCCGGTAACTATCGTCTTGAGTCCAACCCGGTAAGA
CACGACTTATCGCCACTGGCAGCAGCCACTGGTAACAGGATTAGCAGAGCGAGGTATGTAGGCGGTGCTA
CAGAGTTCTTGAAGTGGTGGGCTAACTACGGCTACACTAGAAGAACAGTATTTGGTATCTGCGCTCTGCT
GAAGCCAGTTACCTTCGGAAAAAGAGTTGGTAGCTCTTGATCCGGCAAACAAACCACCGCTGGTAGCGGT
GGTTTTTTTGTTTGCAAGCAGCAGATTACGCGCAGAAAAAAAGGATCTCAAGAAGATCCTTTGATCTTTT
CTACGGGGTCTGACGCTCAGTGGAACGACGCGCGCGTAACTCACGTTAAGGGATTTTGGTCATGAGCTTG
CGCCGTCCCGTCAAGTCAGCGTAATGCTCTGCTTTT
Features (pLannotate 1.2.2; 27 found; start..end, strand, type, name):
    862..958     -  promoter       AmpR promoter (fragment): bla
    988..1012    -  CDS            KanR (fragment): aminoglycoside phosphotransferase; aph(3')-Ia; confers resistance to kanamycin
   1041..1156    +  ncRNA          5S rRNA: Accession: RF00001 - 5S ribosomal RNA
   1160..1200    +  terminator     rrnB T1 terminator (fragment): transcription terminator T1 from the E. coli rrnB gene
   1244..1277    +  protein_bind   FRT (minimal): supports FLP-mediated excision but not integration (Turan and Bode, 2011) FLP recombinase from the Saccharomyces cerevisiae 2μ plasmid
   1291..1324    +  protein_bind   attB: minimal attB site for the φC31 integrase (Groth et al., 2000) phage φC31 integrase
   1342..1480    +  misc_feature   P element 5' end (fragment): No description available
   1493..1526    +  protein_bind   FRT (minimal): supports FLP-mediated excision but not integration (Turan and Bode, 2011) FLP recombinase from the Saccharomyces cerevisiae 2μ plasmid
   1566..2747    +  CDS            GAL4 (fragment): GAL4 transcriptional activator; Saccharomyces cerevisiae GAL4
   4146..4179    +  protein_bind   loxP: Cre-mediated recombination occurs in the 8-bp core sequence (GCATACAT). Cre recombinase
   4243..4364    -  polyA_signal   SV40 poly(A) signal: SV40 polyadenylation signal
   4387..4471    -  CDS            large T antigen (fragment): large T antigen from SV40 (simian virus 40)
   4487..5194    -  CDS            mCherry: mCherry is a basic (constitutively fluorescent) red fluorescent protein published in 2004, derived from Discosoma sp.. It is reported to be a very rapidly-maturing monomer with low acid sensitivity.
   5200..5322    -  promoter       hsp70 promoter (fragment): Drosophila melanogaster hsp70Bb promoter
   5372..5405    +  protein_bind   loxP: Cre-mediated recombination occurs in the 8-bp core sequence (GCATACAT). Cre recombinase
   6440..6784    +  CDS            GAL4 activation domain: activation domain of the GAL4 transcriptional activator; Saccharomyces cerevisiae GAL4 (truncated)
   6794..6827    +  protein_bind   FRT (minimal): supports FLP-mediated excision but not integration (Turan and Bode, 2011) FLP recombinase from the Saccharomyces cerevisiae 2μ plasmid
   6843..7639    +  promoter       dU6-1 promoter: RNA polymerase III promoter for Drosophila U6-1 snRNA (Port et al., 2014)
   7659..7734    +  misc_RNA       gRNA scaffold: guide RNA scaffold for the Streptococcus pyogenes CRISPR/Cas9 system
   7735..8155    +  promoter       dU6-3 promoter: RNA polymerase III promoter for Drosophila U6-3 snRNA (Port et al., 2014)
   8176..8251    +  misc_RNA       gRNA scaffold: guide RNA scaffold for the Streptococcus pyogenes CRISPR/Cas9 system
   8511..8673    +  misc_feature   P element 3' end (fragment): P element 3' end
   8684..8717    -  protein_bind   FRT (minimal): supports FLP-mediated excision but not integration (Turan and Bode, 2011) FLP recombinase from the Saccharomyces cerevisiae 2μ plasmid
   9187..9206    +  CDS            lacZα (fragment): LacZα fragment of β-galactosidase; lacZ fragment
   9231..9248    -  terminator     rrnB T2 terminator (fragment): transcription terminator T2 from the E. coli rrnB gene
   9473..10061   -  rep_origin     ori: high-copy-number ColE1/pMB1/pBR322/pUC origin of replication
  10185..859     -  CDS            AmpR (across the origin): β-lactamase; bla; confers resistance to ampicillin, carbenicillin, and related antibiotics
