[The description below was written by a language model from this plasmid's Addgene catalogue record and pLannotate feature annotations shown in this document.]
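Description:
pHACK-GAL4>QF2 is a Drosophila transgenesis and donor plasmid built on the synthetic pHACK backbone, designed to convert existing GAL4 transgenes into QF2 lines by the HACK gene-replacement strategy. In bacteria it is maintained as a high-copy plasmid through a ColE1/pUC-type origin and selected with ampicillin via the β-lactamase gene. Short annotated fragments of KanR, lacZα and the rrnB terminators appear to be backbone remnants rather than functional parts.

The fly-directed portion is flanked by P element 5' and 3' ends and also carries a minimal φC31 attB site, so either transposase-mediated or site-specific integration into the genome is possible. Four minimal FRT sites lie around and within this region. The core is a donor cassette bounded by two GAL4-derived segments, a 5' portion of the coding sequence and a 3' portion that includes the activation domain, which serve as homology arms. Between them the record places the synthetic QF2 insert (about 1 kb). The feature table leaves that interval unannotated, so the elements linking QF2 to the GAL4 reading frame are not stated. Next to it, in reverse orientation, is a loxP-flanked marker in which an hsp70 promoter fragment drives mCherry with an SV40 polyadenylation signal, allowing visual identification of carriers and later removal of the marker with Cre. Downstream, the Drosophila U6-1 and U6-3 Pol III promoters each drive a guide RNA with the S. pyogenes scaffold, which the record describes as gRNAs accompanying the GAL4 arms.

When Cas9 is supplied, these guides would cut a resident GAL4 transgene, and homology-directed repair from the donor inserts QF2, putting QF2 under the enhancer control of the original GAL4 line.
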