Addgene plasmid #80275: pHACK-GAL4>QF2
Purpose: GAL4->QF2 HACK construct. Contains 5' and 3' GAL4 homology arms and gRNAs.
Depositing lab: Christopher Potter. Depositing organization: Johns Hopkins University and School of Medicine. Publication: Editing Transgenic DNA Components by Inducible Gene Replacement in Drosophila melanogaster. Lin CC, Potter CJ. Genetics. 2016 Jun 22. pii: genetics.116.191783. 10.1534/genetics.116.191783 PubMed 27334272.
Backbone
  Vector backbone: pHACK
  Backbone manufacturer: DNA2.0
  Backbone size w/o insert (bp): 3600
  Vector type: Insect Expression
Growth in bacteria
  Bacterial resistance: Ampicillin, 100 μg/mL
  Growth temperature: 37°C
  Growth strain: DH5alpha
  Copy number: High Copy
Gene/Insert
  Gene/Insert name: QF2
  Species: Synthetic
  Insert size (bp): 1053
  Cloning method: Ligation Independent Cloning
  Sequencing primers: 5′ AGCATTCTGGAACAAAGACGCC
Terms and licenses: Academic/Nonprofit Terms; Industry Terms: Not Available to Industry
How to cite: pHACK-GAL4>QF2 was a gift from Christopher Potter (Addgene plasmid # 80275 ; http://n2t.net/addgene:80275 ; RRID:Addgene_80275)
