>Addgene plasmid #80275 | pHACK-GAL4>QF2 | addgene partial sequence | sequence record 153973 | JP1520-R 5'-ttgtctcatgagcggataca-3'
AATAGGGGTCAGTGTTACAACCAATTAACCAATTCTGAACATTATCGCGAGCCCATTTATACCTGAATAT
GGCTCATAACACCCCTTGTTTGCCTGGCGGCAGTAGCGCGGTGGTCCCACCTGACCCCATGCCGAACTCA
GAAGTGAAACGCCGTAGCGCCGATGGTAGTGTGGGGACTCCCCATGCGAGAGTAGGGAACTGCCAGGCAT
CAAATAAAACGAAAGGCTCAGTCGAAAGACTGGGCCTTTCGCCCGGGCTAATTATGGGGTGTCGCCCTTA
TTCGACTCTATAGTGAAGTTCCTATTCTCTAGAAAGTATAGGAACTTCTGAAGTGGGGCGGGTGCCAGGG
CGTGCCCTTGGGCTCCCCGGGCGCGTACAAGCCGAAGGCGCGCATGATGAAATAACATAAGGTGGTCCCG
TCGAAAGCCGAAGCTTACCGAAGTATACACTTAAATTCAGTGCACGTTTGCTTGTTGAGAGGAAAGGTTG
TGTGCGGACGAATTTTTTTTTGAAAACATTAACCCTTACGTAACGCGAGATCTGAAGTTCCTATTCTCTA
GAAAGTATAGGAACTTCTAGGGATAACAGGGTAATAGATCTGGATCCTAATGATGAAAGCTACTGTCTTC
TATCGAACAAGCATGCGATATTTGCCGACTTAAAAAGCTCAAGTGCTCCAAAGAAAAACCGAAGTGCGCC
AAGTGTCTGAAGAACAACTGGGAGTGTCGCTACTCTCCCAAAACCAAAAGGTCTCCGCTGACTAGGGCAC
ATCTGACAGAAGTGGAATCAAGGCTAGAAAGACTGGAACAGCTATTTCTACTGATTTTTCCTCGAGAAGA
CCTTGACATGATTTTGAA
