>Addgene plasmid #80275 | pHACK-GAL4>QF2 | addgene partial sequence | sequence record 155721 | mCherryseq-R 5'-cctcctcgcccttgctcaccat-3'
CTGCGCTTGTTTATTTGCTTAGCTTTCGCTTAGCGACGTGTTCACTTTGCTTGTTTGAATTGAATTGTCG
CTCCGTAGACGAAGCGCCTCTATTTATACTCCGGCGCTAATTGAATTAGCTCTAATTGAATTAGTCTCTA
ATTGAATGACGTCATAACTTCGTATAGCATACATTATACGAAGTTATAGATCACTAGTCATGGCATCATT
GAAACAGCAAGGCTCTTACAAGTTTTCACAAAAATCTATGAACTAGACAAAACAGTAACTGCAGAAAAAA
GTCCTATATGTGCAAAAAAATGCTTGATGATTTGTAATGAGATTGAGGAGGTTTCGAGACAGGCACCAAA
GTTTTTACAAATGGATATTTCCACCACCGCTCTAACCAATTTGTTGAAGGAACACCCTTGGCTATCCTTT
ACAAGATTCGAACTGAAGTGGAAACAGTTGTCTCTTATCATTTATGTATTAAGAGATTTTTTCACTAATT
TTACCCAGAAAAAGTCACAACTAGAACAGGATCAAAATGATCATCAAAGTTATGAAGTTAAACGATGCTC
CATCATGTTAAGCGATGCAGCACAAAGAACTGTTATGTCTGTAAGTAGCTATATGGACAATCATAATGTC
ACCCCATATTTTGCCTGGAATTGTTCTTATTACTTGTTCAATGCAGTCCTAGTACCCATAAAGACTCTAC
TCTCAAACTCAAAATCGAATGCTGAGAATAACGAGACCGCACAATTATTACAACAAATTAACACTGTTCT
GATGCTATTAAAAAAA
