>Addgene plasmid #80275 | pHACK-GAL4>QF2 | addgene partial sequence | sequence record 155722 | pCasper-R 5'-GTCGGCAAGAGACATCCACT-3'
ATAGTATTCTGAGTGTCGTATTGAGTCTGAGTGAGACAGCGATATGATTGTTGATTAACCCTTAGCATGT
CCGTGGGGTTTGTAACTAGCTTACGTCAGAATTAATTAAGCATACGCATTAAGCGAACATTAAAAAGATG
TGAAAACATAACTATTATGTCTAAATAAACACACGTCAGATGTATGTACGTCAACGGAAAACCATTGTCT
ATATATTACAATTACTAAATACATACCAAATTGAATACATATTGATGAAAAATAATAAATACTGGCGAAA
GCAAAAAAACGAAACATTTTTATTTTATTGAACAACTCTCAGGCTCCAGGTAGGCAAAAAAGCACCGACT
CGGTGCCACTTTTTCAAGTTGATAACGGACTAGCCTTATTTTAACTTGCTATTTCTAGCTCTAAAACTCC
AGCTTTCTCAGAATACACGACGTTAAATTGAAAATAGGTCTATATATACGAACTGAGTCTGGAAAAAGAA
GTTGAGAATTATAAAAAGTAGTGAGCACTGGCGCCCTCTCTGCTTGGCGAGCTAACCTTTTCGCCTCTTG
GCTGAGTAGGTGGCGTTTCATTCTACTCTGTAAAATTAATGTAGAATTGAAACACTATGGTCAAAAAATA
CTTAGGGGCATAAGTTATAAAACGTATGAAATGAATTTTTATCAACCTGGGCTATTCAAAAATTTTCGAA
TTATTTTATGTATTTTTTTTAATCGTTTTTCATTATAGGTTAAAATACACTTTAAAAGGAATTCTTTCCT
GTAAAATAAATATAAATAAATATGCTTTATTGACAGAAAATTTGATGTTTTTGTATTTGAGTAGGAGCAA
TCACAGGTGAG
